Addgene plasmid #152839: pGBW-m4133459
Purpose: Mammalian expression plasmid for SARS-CoV-2 helicase
Depositing lab: Ginkgo Bioworks & Benjie Chen. Depositing organization: Ginkgo Bioworks.
Backbone
  Vector backbone: pTwist_CMV_Hygro_6
  Backbone size w/o insert (bp): 6525
  Vector type: Mammalian Expression
  Selectable markers: Hygromycin
Growth in bacteria
  Bacterial resistance: Ampicillin, 100 μg/mL
  Growth temperature: 37°C
  Growth strain: DH5alpha
  Copy number: High Copy
Gene/Insert
  Gene/Insert name: SARS-CoV-2 helicase (alt name: nsp13)
  Species: Severe acute respiratory syndrome coronavirus 2
  Insert size (bp): 1796
  Mutation: wt
  Entrez Gene: ORF1ab (a.k.a. GU280_gp01)
  Promoter: CMV
  Tag / fusion protein: Cleavable TEV;TapTag (C terminal on backbone)
  Cloning method: Unknown
Resource information
  A portion of this plasmid was derived from a plasmid made by: GinkgoBioworks
Depositor comments: NCBI reference sequence: YP_009725308.1
How to cite: pGBW-m4133459 was a gift from Ginkgo Bioworks & Benjie Chen (Addgene plasmid # 152839 ; http://n2t.net/addgene:152839 ; RRID:Addgene_152839)
