[The description below was written by a language model from this plasmid's Addgene catalogue record and pLannotate feature annotations shown in this document.]
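Description:
pGBW-m4133459 is a mammalian expression plasmid built on the pTwist_CMV_Hygro_6 backbone to produce the SARS-CoV-2 helicase, nsp13, a mature product of the ORF1ab replicase polyprotein. The wild-type coding sequence (about 1.8 kb) sits at the start of the annotated 8.9 kb sequence. The annotation software matched it to the SARS-CoV replicase polyprotein, and the 2'-O-methyltransferase text attached to that hit is generic to the polyprotein entry and does not describe this insert. Transcription is driven by the human cytomegalovirus immediate-early enhancer and promoter, which lie just upstream across the plasmid's circular junction, and an SV40 polyadenylation signal is annotated downstream of the tagged reading frame, though on the opposite strand.

The helicase is fused at its C terminus to a backbone-encoded, TEV-cleavable TAP tag. The feature table is consistent with this: a short fragment matching human myosin light chain kinase 2, most likely a calmodulin-binding peptide, is followed by a fragment of Staphylococcus aureus protein A with its immunoglobulin-binding domains. This arrangement allows tandem affinity purification, with capture on IgG, release by TEV protease, and a second capture on calmodulin.

A separate cassette uses the human ubiquitin C promoter to express hygromycin B phosphotransferase with a synthetic poly(A) signal, allowing hygromycin selection of transfected mammalian cells. β-globin insulator elements, together with T7 and rrnG terminators, separate the transcription units. In E. coli the plasmid replicates from a high-copy ColE1/pUC-type origin and is selected with ampicillin through AmpR. The design suits expression of nsp13 in mammalian cells for purification or for recovery of associated host protein complexes, although the record itself states only mammalian expression as the purpose.
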