Features (pLannotate 1.2.2; 21 found; start..end, strand, type, name):
      8..1807    +  CDS            rep (fragment): R1AB_SARS - Experimental evidence at protein level: Swiss-Prot protein existence level 1. [2'-O-methyltransferase]: Methyltransferase that mediates mRNA cap 2'-O-ribose methylation to the 5'-cap structure of viral mRNAs. N7-methyl guanosine cap is a prerequisite for binding of nsp16. Therefore plays an essential role in viral mRNAs cap methylation which is essential to evade immune system. From Severe acute respiratory syndrome coronavirus (SARS-CoV).
   1859..1936    +  CDS            MYLK2 (fragment): MYLK2_HUMAN - Experimental evidence at protein level: Swiss-Prot protein existence level 1. Implicated in the level of global muscle contraction and cardiac function. Phosphorylates a specific serine in the N-terminus of a myosin light chain. From Homo sapiens (Human).
   2018..2368    +  CDS            spa (fragment): SPA_STAAU - Experimental evidence at protein level: Swiss-Prot protein existence level 1. Plays a role in the inhibition of the host innate and adaptive immune responses. Possesses five immunoglobulin-binding domains that capture both the fragment crystallizable region (Fc region) and the Fab region (part of Ig that identifies antigen) of immunoglobulins (By similarity). In turn, Staphylococcus aureus is protected from phagocytic killing via inhibition of Ig Fc region. In addition, the host elicited B-cell response is prevented due to a decrease of antibody-secreting cell proliferation that en
   2449..2570    -  polyA_signal   SV40 poly(A) signal: SV40 polyadenylation signal
   2593..2662    -  CDS            large T antigen (fragment): large T antigen from SV40 (simian virus 40)
   2685..2731    +  terminator     T7 terminator: transcription terminator for bacteriophage T7 RNA polymerase
   2761..2897    +  terminator     rrnG terminator: transcription terminator from the E. coli ribosomal RNA rrnG operon (Albrechtsen et al., 1991)
   2942..3013    +  misc_feature   3' β-globin insulator: insulator downstream of the human β-globin locus (Farrell et al., 2002)
   3239..3827    -  rep_origin     ori: high-copy-number ColE1/pMB1/pBR322/pUC origin of replication
   3999..4063    -  CDS            bla(M) (fragment): β-lactamase lacking the signal sequence; bla(M); allows cytosolic expression of β-lactamase
   4327..5536    +  promoter       UbC promoter: human ubiquitin C promoter
   5546..6567    +  CDS            HygR (fragment): hygromycin B phosphotransferase confers resistance to hygromycin
   6595..6643    +  polyA_signal   poly(A) signal: synthetic polyadenylation signal
   6909..7769    +  CDS            AmpR: β-lactamase; bla; confers resistance to ampicillin, carbenicillin, and related antibiotics
   7782..7918    +  terminator     rrnG terminator: transcription terminator from the E. coli ribosomal RNA rrnG operon (Albrechtsen et al., 1991)
   8063..8134    +  misc_feature   5' β-globin insulator: insulator upstream of the human β-globin locus (Farrell et al., 2002)
   8139..8185    -  terminator     T7 terminator: transcription terminator for bacteriophage T7 RNA polymerase
   8203..8251    -  polyA_signal   poly(A) signal: synthetic polyadenylation signal
   8332..8635    +  enhancer       CMV enhancer: human cytomegalovirus immediate early enhancer
   8708..8725    -  promoter       CMV promoter (fragment): human cytomegalovirus (CMV) immediate early promoter
   8788..8839    +  promoter       CMVd2 promoter: truncated human cytomegalovirus (CMV) immediate early promoter that yields moderately reduced expression relative to the full-length promoter
>Addgene plasmid #152839 | pGBW-m4133459 | depositor full sequence | sequence record 295851 | Full Sequence
CACCATGGTTGGGGCTTGTGTTCTTTGCAATTCACAGACTTCATTAAGATGTGGTGCTTGCATACGTAGA
CCATTCTTATGTTGTAAATGCTGTTACGACCATGTCATATCAACATCACATAAATTAGTCTTGTCTGTTA
ATCCGTATGTTTGCAATGCTCCAGGTTGTGATGTCACAGATGTGACTCAACTTTACTTAGGAGGTATGAG
CTATTATTGTAAATCACATAAACCACCCATTAGTTTTCCATTGTGTGCTAATGGACAAGTTTTTGGTTTA
TATAAAAATACATGTGTTGGTAGCGATAATGTTACTGACTTTAATGCAATTGCAACATGTGACTGGACAA
ATGCTGGTGATTACATTTTAGCTAACACCTGTACTGAAAGACTCAAGCTTTTTGCAGCAGAAACGCTCAA
AGCTACTGAGGAGACATTTAAACTGTCTTATGGTATTGCTACTGTACGTGAAGTGCTGTCTGACAGAGAA
TTACATCTTTCATGGGAAGTTGGTAAACCTAGACCACCACTTAACCGAAATTATGTCTTTACTGGTTATC
GTGTAACTAAAAACAGTAAAGTACAAATAGGAGAGTACACCTTTGAAAAAGGTGACTATGGTGATGCTGT
TGTTTACCGAGGTACAACAACTTACAAATTAAATGTTGGTGATTATTTTGTGCTGACATCACATACAGTA
ATGCCATTAAGTGCACCTACACTAGTGCCACAAGAGCACTATGTTAGAATTACTGGCTTATACCCAACAC
TCAATATCTCAGATGAGTTTTCTAGCAATGTTGCAAATTATCAAAAGGTTGGTATGCAAAAGTATTCTAC
ACTCCAGGGACCACCTGGTACTGGTAAGAGTCATTTTGCTATTGGCCTAGCTCTCTACTACCCTTCTGCT
CGCATAGTGTATACAGCTTGCTCTCATGCCGCTGTTGATGCACTATGTGAGAAGGCATTAAAATATTTGC
CTATAGATAAATGTAGTAGAATTATACCTGCACGTGCTCGTGTAGAGTGTTTTGATAAATTCAAAGTGAA
TTCAACATTAGAACAGTATGTCTTTTGTACTGTAAATGCATTGCCTGAGACGACAGCAGATATAGTTGTC
TTTGATGAAATTTCAATGGCCACAAATTATGATTTGAGTGTTGTCAATGCCAGATTACGTGCTAAGCACT
ATGTGTACATTGGCGACCCTGCTCAATTACCTGCACCACGCACATTGCTAACTAAGGGCACACTAGAACC
AGAATATTTCAATTCAGTGTGTAGACTTATGAAAACTATAGGTCCAGACATGTTCCTCGGAACTTGTCGG
CGTTGTCCTGCTGAAATTGTTGACACTGTGAGTGCTTTGGTTTATGATAATAAGCTTAAAGCACATAAAG
ACAAATCAGCTCAATGCTTTAAAATGTTTTATAAGGGTGTTATCACGCATGATGTTTCATCTGCAATTAA
CAGGCCACAAATAGGCGTGGTAAGAGAATTCCTTACACGTAACCCTGCTTGGAGAAAAGCTGTCTTTATT
TCACCTTATAATTCACAGAATGCTGTAGCCTCAAAGATTTTGGGACTACCAACTCAAACTGTTGATTCAT
CACAGGGCTCAGAATATGACTATGTCATATTCACTCAAACCACTGAAACAGCTCACTCTTGTAATGTAAA
CAGATTTAATGTTGCTATTACCAGAGCAAAAGTAGGCATACTTTGCATAATGTCTGATAGAGACCTTTAT
GACAAGTTGCAATTTACAAGTCTTGAAATTCCACGTAGGAATGTGGCAACTTTAGAAAACCTTTACTTTC
AGTCGGGACGGCGAATCCCGGGGCTGATAAATCCCTGGAAAAGGAGATGGAAGAAGAACTTTATTGCAGT
GTCTGCGGCTAACCGGTTCAAAAAGATCAGTTCAAGCGGCGCCCTAGATTACGACATTCCTACGACCGCC
TCCGAGAATCTCTATTTCCAGGGTGAATTTGGCTTGGCACAACATGACGAGGCCGTCGATAACAAGTTTA
ATAAAGAACAGCAGAACGCTTTCTATGAGATCCTTCACTTACCAAATCTGAACGAAGAGCAACGCAACGC
TTTCATTCAGAGCCTGAAAGACGATCCCTCGCAGTCTGCAAATCTCCTGGCCGAAGCCAAGAAGCTGAAT
GACGCACAGGCTCCAAAAGTTGATAACAAGTTTAACAAGGAGCAGCAGAATGCTTTCTACGAGATATTGC
ACCTTCCTAATCTGAATGAGGAACAAAGAAATGCATTTATCCAGTCCCTAAAAGACGATCCATCACAGAG
TGCCAACCTGCTTGCGGAAGCCAAAAAGCTCAATGATGCCCAGGCCCCGAAAGTAGACGCGAACCATCAA
TAAGGATCCGCAGGCCTCTGCTAGCTTGACTGACTGAGATACAGCGTACCTTCAGCTCACAGACATGATA
AGATACATTGATGAGTTTGGACAAACCACAACTAGAATGCAGTGAAAAAAATGCTTTATTTGTGAAATTT
GTGATGCTATTGCTTTATTTGTAACCATTATAAGCTGCAATAAACAAGTTAACAACAACAATTGCATTCA
TTTTATGTTTCAGGTTCAGGGGGAGGTGTGGGAGGTTTTTTAAAGCAAGTAAAACCTCTACAAATGTGGT
ATTGGCCCATCTCTATCGGTATCGTAGCATAACCCCTTGGGGCCTCTAAACGGGTCTTGAGGGGTTTTTT
GTGCCCCTCGGGCCGGATTGCTATCTACCGGCATTGGCGCAGAAAAAAATGCCTGATGCGACGCTGCGCG
TCTTATACTCCCACATATGCCAGATTCAGCAACGGATACGGCTTCCCCAACTTGCCCACTTCCATACGTG
TCCTCCTTACCAGAAATTTATCCTTAAGGTCGTCAGCTATCCTGCAGGCGATCTCTCGATTTCGATCAAG
ACATTCCTTTAATGGTCTTTTCTGGACACCACTAGGGGTCAGAAGTAGTTCATCAAACTTTCTTCCCTCC
CTAATCTCATTGGTTACCTTGGGCTATCGAAACTTAATTAACCAGTCAAGTCAGCTACTTGGCGAGATCG
ACTTGTCTGGGTTTCGACTACGCTCAGAATTGCGTCAGTCAAGTTCGATCTGGTCCTTGCTATTGCACCC
GTTCTCCGATTACGAGTTTCATTTAAATCATGTGAGCAAAAGGCCAGCAAAAGGCCAGGAACCGTAAAAA
GGCCGCGTTGCTGGCGTTTTTCCATAGGCTCCGCCCCCCTGACGAGCATCACAAAAATCGACGCTCAAGT
CAGAGGTGGCGAAACCCGACAGGACTATAAAGATACCAGGCGTTTCCCCCTGGAAGCTCCCTCGTGCGCT
CTCCTGTTCCGACCCTGCCGCTTACCGGATACCTGTCCGCCTTTCTCCCTTCGGGAAGCGTGGCGCTTTC
TCATAGCTCACGCTGTAGGTATCTCAGTTCGGTGTAGGTCGTTCGCTCCAAGCTGGGCTGTGTGCACGAA
CCCCCCGTTCAGCCCGACCGCTGCGCCTTATCCGGTAACTATCGTCTTGAGTCCAACCCGGTAAGACACG
ACTTATCGCCACTGGCAGCAGCCACTGGTAACAGGATTAGCAGAGCGAGGTATGTAGGCGGTGCTACAGA
GTTCTTGAAGTGGTGGCCTAACTACGGCTACACTAGAAGAACAGTATTTGGTATCTGCGCTCTGCTGAAG
CCAGTTACCTTCGGAAAAAGAGTTGGTAGCTCTTGATCCGGCAAACAAACCACCGCTGGTAGCGGTGGTT
TTTTTGTTTGCAAGCAGCAGATTACGCGCAGAAAAAAAGGATCTCAAGAAGATCCTTTGATCTTTTCTAC
GGGGTCTGACGCTCAGTGGAACGAAAACTCACGTTAAGGGATTTTGGTCATGAGATTATCAAAAAGGATC
TTCACCTAGATCCTTTTAAATTAAAAATGAAGTTTTAAATCAATCTAAAGTATATATGAGTAAACTTGGT
CTGACAGTTACCAATGCTTAATCAGTGAGGCACCTATCTCAGCGATCTGTCTATTTCGTTCATCCATAGT
TGCATTTAAATTTCCGAACTCTCCAAGGCCCTCGTCGGAAAATCTTCAAACCTTTCGTCCGATCCATCTT
GCAGGCTACCTCTCGAACGAACTATCGCAAGTCTCTTGGCCGGCCTTGCGCCTTGGCTATTGCTTGGCAG
CGCCTATCGCCAGGTATTACTCCAATCCCGAATATCCGAGATCGGGATCACCCGAGAGAAGTTCAACCTA
CATCCTCAATCCCGATCTATCCGAGATCCGAGGAATATCGAAATCGGGGCGCGCCTGGCCTCCGCGCCGG
GTTTTGGCGCCTCCCGCGGGCGCCCCCCTCGTCACGGCGAGCGCTGCCACGTCAGACGAAGGGCGCAGGA
GCGTCCTGATCCTTCCGCCCGGACGCTCAGGACAGCGGCCCGCTGCTCATAAGACTCGGCCTTAGAACCC
CAGTATCAGCAGAAGGACATTTTAGGACGGGACTTGGGTGACTCTAGGGCACTGGTTTTCTTTCCAGAGA
GCGGAACAGGCGAGGAAAAGTAGTCCCTTCTCGGCGATTCTGCGGAGGGATCTCCGTGGGGCGGTGAACG
CCGATGATTATATAAGGACGCGCCGGGTGTGGCACAGCTAGTTCCGTCGCAGCCGGGATTTGGGTCGCGG
TTCTTGTTTGTGGATCGCTGTGATCGTCACTTGGTGAGTAGCGGGCTGCTGGGCTGGCCGGGGCTTTCGT
GGCCGCCGGGCCGCTCGGTGGGACGGAAGCGTGTGGAGAGACCGCCAAGGGCTGTAGTCTGGGTCCGCGA
GCAAGGTTGCCCTGAACTGGGGGTTGGGGGGAGCGCAGCAAAATGGCGGCTGTTCCCGAGTCTTGAATGG
AAGACGCTTGTGAGGCGGGCTGTGAGGTCGTTGAAACAAGGTGGGGGGCATGGTGGGCGGCAAGAACCCA
AGGTCTTGAGCCCTTCGCTAATGCGGGAAAGCTCTTATTCGGGTGAGATGGGCTGGGCACCATCTGGGGA
CCCTGACGTGAAGTTTGTCACTGACTGGAGAACTCGGTTTGTCGTCTGTTGCGGGGGCGGCAGTTATGGC
GGTGCCGTTGGGCAGTGCACCCGTACCTTTGGGAGCGCGCGCCCTCGTCGTGTCGTGACGTCACCCGTTC
TGTTGGCTTATAATGCAGGGTGGGGCCACCTGCCGGTAGGTGTGCGGTAGGCTTTTCTCCGTCGCAGGAC
GCAGGGTTCGGGCCTAGGGTAGGCTCTCCTGAATCGACAGGCGCCGGACCTCTGGTGAGGGGAGGGATAA
GTGAGGCGTCAGTTTCTTTGGTCGGTTTTATGTACCTATCTTCTTAAGTAGCTGAAGCTCCGGTTTTGAA
CTATGCGCTCGGGGTTGGCGAGTGTGTTTTGTGAAGTTTTTTAGGCACCTTTTGAAATGTAATCATTTGG
GTCAATATGTAATTTTCAGTGTTAGACTTGTAAATTGTCCGCTAAATTCTGGCCGTTTTTGGCTTTTTTG
TTAGACAACATGGGTAAAAAGCCTGAACTCACCGCGACGTCTGTCGAGAAGTTTCTGATCGAAAAGTTCG
ACAGCGTCTCCGACCTGATGCAGCTCTCGGAGGGCGAAGAATCTCGTGCTTTCAGCTTCGATGTAGGAGG
GCGTGGATATGTCCTGCGGGTAAATAGCTGCGCCGATGGTTTCTACAAAGATCGTTATGTTTATCGGCAC
TTTGCATCCGCCGCGCTCCCGATTCCGGAAGTGCTTGACATTGGGGAGTTCAGCGAGAGCCTGACCTATT
GCATCTCCCGCCGTGCACAGGGTGTCACGTTGCAAGACCTGCCTGAAACCGAACTGCCCGCTGTTCTGCA
GCCGGTCGCGGAGGCAATGGATGCCATCGCTGCCGCCGATCTTAGCCAGACGAGCGGGTTCGGCCCATTC
GGACCGCAAGGAATCGGTCAATACACTACATGGCGTGATTTCATATGCGCGATTGCTGATCCCCATGTGT
ATCACTGGCAAACTGTGATGGACGACACCGTCAGTGCGTCCGTCGCGCAGGCTCTCGATGAGCTGATGCT
TTGGGCCGAGGACTGCCCCGAAGTCCGGCACCTCGTGCACGCGGATTTCGGCTCCAACAATGTCCTGACG
GACAATGGCCGCATAACAGCGGTCATTGACTGGAGCGAGGCGATGTTCGGGGATTCCCAATACGAGGTCG
CCAACATCTTCTTCTGGAGGCCGTGGTTGGCTTGTATGGAGCAGCAGACGCGCTACTTCGAGCGGAGGCA
TCCGGAGCTTGCAGGATCGCCCCGGCTCCGGGCGTATATGCTCCGCATTGGTCTTGACCAACTCTATCAG
AGCTTGGTTGACGGCAATTTCGATGATGCAGCTTGGGCGCAGGGTCGATGCGACGCAATCGTCCGATCCG
GAGCCGGGACTGTCGGGCGTACACAAATCGCCCGCAGAAGCGCCGCCGTCTGGACCGATGGCTGTGTAGA
AGTACTCGCCGATAGTGGAAACCGACGCCCCAGCACTCGTCCGAGGGCAAAGGAATAAGCTAGTATGTAA
GCCTAGTCTTAGATAATAAAATCGCTATCCATCGAAGATGGATGTGTGTTGGTTTTTTGTGTGTGTAACG
CTAGGCGCGCCTGGTGTACCGAGAACGATCCTCTCAGTGCGAGTCTCGACGATCCATATCGTTGCTTGGC
AGTCAGCCAGTCGGAATCCAGCTTGGGACCCAGGAAGTCCAATCGTCAGATATTGTACTCAAGCCTGGTC
ACGGCAGCGTACCGATCTGTTTAAACCTAGATATTGATAGTCTGATCGGTCAACGTATAATCGAGTCCTA
GCTTTTGCAAACATCTATCAAGAGACAGGATCAGCAGGAGGCTTTCGCATGAGTATTCAACATTTCCGTG
TCGCCCTTATTCCCTTTTTTGCGGCATTTTGCCTTCCTGTTTTTGCTCACCCAGAAACGCTGGTGAAAGT
AAAAGATGCTGAAGATCAGTTGGGTGCGCGAGTGGGTTACATCGAACTGGATCTCAACAGCGGTAAGATC
CTTGAGAGTTTTCGCCCCGAAGAACGCTTTCCAATGATGAGCACTTTTAAAGTTCTGCTATGTGGCGCGG
TATTATCCCGTATTGACGCCGGGCAAGAGCAACTCGGTCGCCGCATACACTATTCTCAGAATGACTTGGT
TGAGTATTCACCAGTCACAGAAAAGCATCTTACGGATGGCATGACAGTAAGAGAATTATGCAGTGCTGCC
ATAACCATGAGTGATAACACTGCGGCCAACTTACTTCTGACAACGATTGGAGGACCGAAGGAGCTAACCG
CTTTTTTGCACAACATGGGGGATCATGTAACTCGCCTTGATCGTTGGGAACCGGAGCTGAATGAAGCCAT
ACCAAACGACGAGCGTGACACCACGATGCCTGTAGCAATGGCAACAACCTTGCGTAAACTATTAACTGGC
GAACTACTTACTCTAGCTTCCCGGCAACAGTTGATAGACTGGATGGAGGCGGATAAAGTTGCAGGACCAC
TTCTGCGCTCGGCCCTTCCGGCTGGCTGGTTTATTGCTGATAAATCTGGAGCCGGTGAGCGTGGGTCTCG
CGGTATCATTGCAGCACTGGGGCCAGATGGTAAGCCCTCCCGTATCGTAGTTATCTACACGACGGGGAGT
CAGGCAACTATGGATGAACGAAATAGACAGATCGCTGAGATAGGTGCCTCACTGATTAAGCATTGGTAAC
CGATTCTAGGTGCATTGGCGCAGAAAAAAATGCCTGATGCGACGCTGCGCGTCTTATACTCCCACATATG
CCAGATTCAGCAACGGATACGGCTTCCCCAACTTGCCCACTTCCATACGTGTCCTCCTTACCAGAAATTT
ATCCTTAAGATCGTTTAAACTCGACTCTGGCTCTATCGAATCTCCGTCGTTTCGAGCTTACGCGAACAGC
CGTGGCGCTCATTTGCTCGTCGGGCATCGAATCTCGTCAGCTATCGTCAGCTTACCTTTTTGGCAGCGAT
CGCGGCTCCCGACATCTTGGACCATTAGCTCCACAGGTATCTTCTTCCCTCTAGTGGTCATAACAGCAGC
TTCAGCTACCTCTCAATTCAAAAAACCCCTCAAGACCCGTTTAGAGGCCCCAAGGGGTTATGCTATCAAT
CGTTGCGTTACACACACAAAAAACCAACACACATCCATCTTCGATGGATAGCGATTTTATTATCTAACTG
CTGATCGAGTGTAGCCAGATCTAGTAATCAATTACGGGGTCATTAGTTCATAGCCCATATATGGAGTTCC
GCGTTACATAACTTACGGTAAATGGCCCGCCTGGCTGACCGCCCAACGACCCCCGCCCATTGACGTCAAT
AATGACGTATGTTCCCATAGTAACGCCAATAGGGACTTTCCATTGACGTCAATGGGTGGAGTATTTACGG
TAAACTGCCCACTTGGCAGTACATCAAGTGTATCATATGCCAAGTACGCCCCCTATTGACGTCAATGACG
GTAAATGGCCCGCCTGGCATTATGCCCAGTACATGACCTTATGGGACTTTCCTACTTGGCAGTACATCTA
CGTATTAGTCATCGCTATTACCATGCTGATGCGGTTTTGGCAGTACATCAATGGGCGTGGATAGCGGTTT
GACTCACGGGGATTTCCAAGTCTCCACCCCATTGACGTCAATGGGAGTTTGTTTTGGCACCAAAATCAAC
GGGACTTTCCAAAATGTCGTAACAACTCCGCCCCATTGACGCAAATGGGCGGTAGGCGTGTACGGTGGGA
GGTCTATATAAGCAGAGCTGGTTTAGTGAACCGTCAGATCAGATCTTTGTCGATCCTACCATCCACTCGA
CACACCCGCCAGCGGCCGC
